Addgene plasmid #108404: pcDNA3-hPC1_MTS_L4139P-eGFP-3HA
Purpose: Express putative mitochondrial targeting sequence of human PC1 from amino acid 4129 to 4157 with a likely pathogenic point mutation.
Depositing lab: Gregory Germino. Depositing organization: National Institute of Diabetes & Digestive & Kidney Diseases (NIDDK). Publication: A cleavage product of Polycystin-1 is a mitochondrial matrix protein that affects mitochondria morphology and function when heterologously expressed. Lin CC, Kurashige M, Liu Y, Terabayashi T, Ishimoto Y, Wang T, Choudhary V, Hobbs R, Liu LK, Lee PH, Outeda P, Zhou F, Restifo NP, Watnick T, Kawano H, Horie S, Prinz W, Xu H, Menezes LF, Germino GG. Sci Rep. 2018 Feb 9;8(1):2743. doi: 10.1038/s41598-018-20856-6. PubMed 29426897.
Backbone
  Vector backbone: modified pcDNA3.1
  Backbone manufacturer: Invitrogen
  Vector type: Mammalian Expression
  Selectable markers: Neomycin (select with G418)
Growth in bacteria
  Bacterial resistance: Ampicillin, 100 μg/mL
  Growth temperature: 37°C
  Growth strain: DH5alpha
  Copy number: High Copy
Gene/Insert
  Gene/Insert name: PKD1 (alt names: polycystin 1; PC1)
  Species: H. sapiens (human)
  Insert size (bp): 900
  Entrez Gene: PKD1 (a.k.a. PBP, PC1, Pc-1, TRPP1)
  Promoter: CMV
  Tag / fusion protein: 3xHA (C terminal on insert); eGFP (C terminal on insert)
  Cloning method: Gibson Cloning
Terms and licenses: Academic/Nonprofit Terms; Industry Terms: Not Available to Industry
How to cite: pcDNA3-hPC1_MTS_L4139P-eGFP-3HA was a gift from Gregory Germino (Addgene plasmid # 108404 ; http://n2t.net/addgene:108404 ; RRID:Addgene_108404)
