[The description below was written by a language model from this plasmid's Addgene catalogue record and pLannotate feature annotations shown in this document.]
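Description:
pcDNA3-hPC1_MTS_L4139P-eGFP-3HA is a mammalian expression plasmid built on a modified pcDNA3.1 backbone. It is maintained in E. coli through a high-copy ColE1/pUC-type origin and an ampicillin resistance gene (β-lactamase with its own promoter). It also carries an f1 origin for single-stranded DNA production. For selection in mammalian cells, an SV40 early promoter drives the neomycin phosphotransferase gene, followed by an SV40 polyadenylation signal, which allows G418 selection of stable transfectants.

The payload is a short segment of human PKD1 (polycystin-1, PC1) covering amino acids 4129 to 4157, a putative mitochondrial targeting sequence. It carries the L4139P substitution, described in the record as a likely pathogenic point mutation. This peptide is fused at its C terminus to EGFP and then a 3xHA epitope tag. The listed insert size of about 900 bp evidently covers the whole fusion rather than the PKD1 segment alone. Expression is driven by the CMV immediate-early enhancer and promoter and terminated by the bovine growth hormone polyadenylation signal. T7 and SP6 promoters flank the cassette.

The automated annotation does not label the PKD1 segment itself, but an unannotated gap between the T7 promoter and the start of EGFP is where it would lie. Only a fragment of the 3xHA tag is recognised. The depositor's sequence and the repository's sequencing result differ by a few nucleotides in length but show the same feature layout.

The EGFP reporter allows the fusion's subcellular localisation to be imaged, and the HA tag allows detection by antibody. The construct therefore appears suited to testing whether the mutation alters mitochondrial targeting of this PC1 sequence.
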