Features (pLannotate 1.2.2; 22 found; start..end, strand, type, name):
     36..80      -  misc_feature   bom (fragment): basis of mobility region from pBR322
    235..614     +  enhancer       CMV enhancer: human cytomegalovirus immediate early enhancer
    615..818     +  promoter       CMV promoter: human cytomegalovirus (CMV) immediate early promoter
    814..847     +  LTR            5' LTR (truncated) (fragment): truncated 5' long terminal repeat (LTR) from HIV-1
    863..881     +  promoter       T7 promoter: promoter for bacteriophage T7 RNA polymerase
   1031..1747    +  CDS            EGFP: EGFP is a basic (constitutively fluorescent) green fluorescent protein published in 1996, derived from Aequorea victoria. It is reported to be a rapidly-maturing weak dimer with moderate acid sensitivity.
   1757..1783    +  CDS            3xHA (fragment): three tandem HA epitope tags
   1907..1925    -  promoter       SP6 promoter: promoter for bacteriophage SP6 RNA polymerase
   1951..2175    +  polyA_signal   bGH poly(A) signal: bovine growth hormone polyadenylation signal
   2179..2200    +  promoter       SV40 promoter (fragment): SV40 enhancer and early promoter
   2221..2649    +  rep_origin     f1 ori (sequence partly withheld): f1 bacteriophage origin of replication; arrow indicates direction of (+) strand synthesis
   2663..2993    +  promoter       SV40 promoter: SV40 enhancer and early promoter
   3060..3851    +  CDS            neo: KKA2_KLEPN - Also known as kan, nptII. Experimental evidence at protein level: Swiss-Prot protein existence level 1. Resistance to kanamycin, neomycin, paromomycin, ribostamycin, butirosin and gentamicin B. From Klebsiella pneumoniae.
   3875..4033    +  CDS            ble (fragment): BLE_KLEPN - Experimental evidence at protein level: Swiss-Prot protein existence level 1. Binding protein with a strong affinity to the bleomycin family of antibiotics. Binds to CL990; an antimitotic-antibiotic compound. From Klebsiella pneumoniae.
   4028..4149    +  polyA_signal   SV40 poly(A) signal: SV40 polyadenylation signal
   4222..4238    -  protein_bind   lac operator: The lac repressor binds to the lac operator to inhibit transcription in E. coli. This inhibition can be relieved by adding lactose or isopropyl-β-D-thiogalactopyranoside (IPTG). lac repressor encoded by lacI
   4246..4276    -  promoter       lac promoter: promoter for the E. coli lac operon
   4291..4312    -  protein_bind   CAP binding site: CAP binding activates transcription in the presence of cAMP. E. coli catabolite activator protein
   4325..4417    -  CDS            lacI (fragment): lac repressor; lacI; The lac repressor binds to the lac operator to inhibit transcription in E. coli. This inhibition can be relieved by adding lactose or isopropyl-β-D-thiogalactopyranoside (IPTG).
   4600..5188    -  rep_origin     ori: high-copy-number ColE1/pMB1/pBR322/pUC origin of replication
   5359..6219    -  CDS            AmpR: β-lactamase; bla; confers resistance to ampicillin, carbenicillin, and related antibiotics
   6220..6324    -  promoter       AmpR promoter: bla
>Addgene plasmid #108404 | pcDNA3-hPC1_MTS_L4139P-eGFP-3HA | depositor full sequence | sequence record 204597 | pcDNA3-hPC1_MTS_L4139P-eGFP-3HA sequence 6355 bps
GACGGATCGGGAGATCTCCCGATCCCCTATGGTCGACTCTCAGTACAATCTGCTCTGATGCCGCATAGTT
AAGCCAGTATCTGCTCCCTGCTTGTGTGTTGGAGGTCGCTGAGTAGTGCGCGAGCAAAATTTAAGCTACA
ACAAGGCAAGGCTTGACCGACAATTGCATGAAGAATCTGCTTAGGGTTAGGCGTTTTGCGCTGCTTCGCG
ATGTACGGGCCAGATATACGCGTTGACATTGATTATTGACTAGTTATTAATAGTAATCAATTACGGGGTC
ATTAGTTCATAGCCCATATATGGAGTTCCGCGTTACATAACTTACGGTAAATGGCCCGCCTGGCTGACCG
CCCAACGACCCCCGCCCATTGACGTCAATAATGACGTATGTTCCCATAGTAACGCCAATAGGGACTTTCC
ATTGACGTCAATGGGTGGACTATTTACGGTAAACTGCCCACTTGGCAGTACATCAAGTGTATCATATGCC
AAGTACGCCCCCTATTGACGTCAATGACGGTAAATGGCCCGCCTGGCATTATGCCCAGTACATGACCTTA
TGGGACTTTCCTACTTGGCAGTACATCTACGTATTAGTCATCGCTATTACCATGGTGATGCGGTTTTGGC
AGTACATCAATGGGCGTGGATAGCGGTTTGACTCACGGGGATTTCCAAGTCTCCACCCCATTGACGTCAA
TGGGAGTTTGTTTTGGCACCAAAATCAACGGGACTTTCCAAAATGTCGTAACAACTCCGCCCCATTGACG
CAAATGGGCGGTAGGCGTGTACGGTGGGAGGTCTATATAAGCAGAGCTCTCTGGCTAACTAGAGAACCCA
CTGCTTACTGGCTTATCGAAATTAATACGACTCACTATAGGGAGACCCAAGCTTGGTACCGAGCTCGGAT
CCACTAGTAACGGCCGCCAGTGTGCTGGAAACCATGGTGGAGTTGTTCCTGCGCAGGCTGCGCCCCTGGA
TGGGCCTCAGCAAGGTCAAGGAGTTCCGCCACAAAGTCCGCTTTGAAGGGATGGTGAGCAAGGGCGAGGA
GCTGTTCACCGGGGTGGTGCCCATCCTGGTCGAGCTGGACGGCGACGTAAACGGCCACAAGTTCAGCGTG
TCCGGCGAGGGCGAGGGCGATGCCACCTACGGCAAGCTGACCCTGAAGTTCATCTGCACCACCGGCAAGC
TGCCCGTGCCCTGGCCCACCCTCGTGACCACCCTGACCTACGGCGTGCAGTGCTTCAGCCGCTACCCCGA
CCACATGAAGCAGCACGACTTCTTCAAGTCCGCCATGCCCGAAGGCTACGTCCAGGAGCGCACCATCTTC
TTCAAGGACGACGGCAACTACAAGACCCGCGCCGAGGTGAAGTTCGAGGGCGACACCCTGGTGAACCGCA
TCGAGCTGAAGGGCATCGACTTCAAGGAGGACGGCAACATCCTGGGGCACAAGCTGGAGTACAACTACAA
CAGCCACAACGTCTATATCATGGCCGACAAGCAGAAGAACGGCATCAAGGTGAACTTCAAGATCCGCCAC
AACATCGAGGACGGCAGCGTGCAGCTCGCCGACCACTACCAGCAGAACACCCCCATCGGCGACGGCCCCG
TGCTGCTGCCCGACAACCACTACCTGAGCACCCAGTCCGCCCTGAGCAAAGACCCCAACGAGAAGCGCGA
TCACATGGTCCTGCTGGAGTTCGTGACCGCCGCCGGGATCACTCTCGGCATGGACGAGCTGTACAAGATC
GATATGTACCCATACGATGTTCCAGATTACGCTGGCTATCCCTATGACGTCCCGGACTATGCAGGATATC
CATATGACGTTCCAGATTACGCTTAAGAATTCTGCAGATATCCATCACACTGGCGGCCGCTCGAGCATGC
ATCTAGAGGGCCCTATTCTATAGTGTCACCTAAATGCTAGAGCTCGCTGATCAGCCTCGACTGTGCCTTC
TAGTTGCCAGCCATCTGTTGTTTGCCCCTCCCCCGTGCCTTCCTTGACCCTGGAAGGTGCCACTCCCACT
GTCCTTTCCTAATAAAATGAGGAAATTGCATCGCATTGTCTGAGTAGGTGTCATTCTATTCTGGGGGGTG
GGGTGGGGCAGGACAGCAAGGGGGAGGATTGGGAAGACAATAGCAGGCATGCTGGGGATGCGGTGGGCTC
TATGGCTTCTGAGGCGGAAAGAACCAGCTGGGGCTCTAGGGGGTATCCCC
[124 nt withheld, positions 2221-2344]
C
[32 nt withheld, positions 2346-2377]
CA
[57 nt withheld, positions 2380-2436]
A
[49 nt withheld, positions 2438-2486]
CCTTTGACGTTGGAGTCCACGTTCTTT
[37 nt withheld, positions 2514-2550]
ACCCTATCTCGGTCTATTCTTTTGATTTATAAGGGATTTTGGGGATTTCGGCCTATTGGTTAAAAAATGA
GCTGATTTAACAAAAATTTAACGCGAATTAATTCTGTGGAATGTGTGTCAGTTAGGGTGTGGAAAGTCCC
CAGGCTCCCCAGGCAGGCAGAAGTATGCAAAGCATGCATCTCAATTAGTCAGCAACCAGGTGTGGAAAGT
CCCCAGGCTCCCCAGCAGGCAGAAGTATGCAAAGCATGCATCTCAATTAGTCAGCAACCATAGTCCCGCC
CCTAACTCCGCCCATCCCGCCCCTAACTCCGCCCAGTTCCGCCCATTCTCCGCCCCATGGCTGACTAATT
TTTTTTATTTATGCAGAGGCCGAGGCCGCCTCTGCCTCTGAGCTATTCCAGAAGTAGTGAGGAGGCTTTT
TTGGAGGCCTAGGCTTTTGCAAAAAGCTCCCGGGAGCTTGTATATCCATTTTCGGATCTGATCAAGAGAC
AGGATGAGGATCGTTTCGCATGATTGAACAAGATGGATTGCACGCAGGTTCTCCGGCCGCTTGGGTGGAG
AGGCTATTCGGCTATGACTGGGCACAACAGACAATCGGCTGCTCTGATGCCGCCGTGTTCCGGCTGTCAG
CGCAGGGGCGCCCGGTTCTTTTTGTCAAGACCGACCTGTCCGGTGCCCTGAATGAACTGCAGGACGAGGC
AGCGCGGCTATCGTGGCTGGCCACGACGGGCGTTCCTTGCGCAGCTGTGCTCGACGTTGTCACTGAAGCG
GGAAGGGACTGGCTGCTATTGGGCGAAGTGCCGGGGCAGGATCTCCTGTCATCTCACCTTGCTCCTGCCG
AGAAAGTATCCATCATGGCTGATGCAATGCGGCGGCTGCATACGCTTGATCCGGCTACCTGCCCATTCGA
CCACCAAGCGAAACATCGCATCGAGCGAGCACGTACTCGGATGGAAGCCGGTCTTGTCGATCAGGATGAT
CTGGACGAAGAGCATCAGGGGCTCGCGCCAGCCGAACTGTTCGCCAGGCTCAAGGCGCGCATGCCCGACG
GCGAGGATCTCGTCGTGACCCATGGCGATGCCTGCTTGCCGAATATCATGGTGGAAAATGGCCGCTTTTC
TGGATTCATCGACTGTGGCCGGCTGGGTGTGGCGGACCGCTATCAGGACATAGCGTTGGCTACCCGTGAT
ATTGCTGAAGAGCTTGGCGGCGAATGGGCTGACCGCTTCCTCGTGCTTTACGGTATCGCCGCTCCCGATT
CGCAGCGCATCGCCTTCTATCGCCTTCTTGACGAGTTCTTCTGAGCGGGACTCTGGGGTTCGAAATGACC
GACCAAGCGACGCCCAACCTGCCATCACGAGATTTCGATTCCACCGCCGCCTTCTATGAAAGGTTGGGCT
TCGGAATCGTTTTCCGGGACGCCGGCTGGATGATCCTCCAGCGCGGGGATCTCATGCTGGAGTTCTTCGC
CCACCCCAACTTGTTTATTGCAGCTTATAATGGTTACAAATAAAGCAATAGCATCACAAATTTCACAAAT
AAAGCATTTTTTTCACTGCATTCTAGTTGTGGTTTGTCCAAACTCATCAATGTATCTTATCATGTCTGTA
TACCGTCGACCTCTAGCTAGAGCTTGGCGTAATCATGGTCATAGCTGTTTCCTGTGTGAAATTGTTATCC
GCTCACAATTCCACACAACATACGAGCCGGAAGCATAAAGTGTAAAGCCTGGGGTGCCTAATGAGTGAGC
TAACTCACATTAATTGCGTTGCGCTCACTGCCCGCTTTCCAGTCGGGAAACCTGTCGTGCCAGCTGCATT
AATGAATCGGCCAACGCGCGGGGAGAGGCGGTTTGCGTATTGGGCGCTCTTCCGCTTCCTCGCTCACTGA
CTCGCTGCGCTCGGTCGTTCGGCTGCGGCGAGCGGTATCAGCTCACTCAAAGGCGGTAATACGGTTATCC
ACAGAATCAGGGGATAACGCAGGAAAGAACATGTGAGCAAAAGGCCAGCAAAAGGCCAGGAACCGTAAAA
AGGCCGCGTTGCTGGCGTTTTTCCATAGGCTCCGCCCCCCTGACGAGCATCACAAAAATCGACGCTCAAG
TCAGAGGTGGCGAAACCCGACAGGACTATAAAGATACCAGGCGTTTCCCCCTGGAAGCTCCCTCGTGCGC
TCTCCTGTTCCGACCCTGCCGCTTACCGGATACCTGTCCGCCTTTCTCCCTTCGGGAAGCGTGGCGCTTT
CTCAATGCTCACGCTGTAGGTATCTCAGTTCGGTGTAGGTCGTTCGCTCCAAGCTGGGCTGTGTGCACGA
ACCCCCCGTTCAGCCCGACCGCTGCGCCTTATCCGGTAACTATCGTCTTGAGTCCAACCCGGTAAGACAC
GACTTATCGCCACTGGCAGCAGCCACTGGTAACAGGATTAGCAGAGCGAGGTATGTAGGCGGTGCTACAG
AGTTCTTGAAGTGGTGGCCTAACTACGGCTACACTAGAAGGACAGTATTTGGTATCTGCGCTCTGCTGAA
GCCAGTTACCTTCGGAAAAAGAGTTGGTAGCTCTTGATCCGGCAAACAAACCACCGCTGGTAGCGGTGGT
TTTTTTGTTTGCAAGCAGCAGATTACGCGCAGAAAAAAAGGATCTCAAGAAGATCCTTTGATCTTTTCTA
CGGGGTCTGACGCTCAGTGGAACGAAAACTCACGTTAAGGGATTTTGGTCATGAGATTATCAAAAAGGAT
CTTCACCTAGATCCTTTTAAATTAAAAATGAAGTTTTAAATCAATCTAAAGTATATATGAGTAAACTTGG
TCTGACAGTTACCAATGCTTAATCAGTGAGGCACCTATCTCAGCGATCTGTCTATTTCGTTCATCCATAG
TTGCCTGACTCCCCGTCGTGTAGATAACTACGATACGGGAGGGCTTACCATCTGGCCCCAGTGCTGCAAT
GATACCGCGAGACCCACGCTCACCGGCTCCAGATTTATCAGCAATAAACCAGCCAGCCGGAAGGGCCGAG
CGCAGAAGTGGTCCTGCAACTTTATCCGCCTCCATCCAGTCTATTAATTGTTGCCGGGAAGCTAGAGTAA
GTAGTTCGCCAGTTAATAGTTTGCGCAACGTTGTTGCCATTGCTACAGGCATCGTGGTGTCACGCTCGTC
GTTTGGTATGGCTTCATTCAGCTCCGGTTCCCAACGATCAAGGCGAGTTACATGATCCCCCATGTTGTGC
AAAAAAGCGGTTAGCTCCTTCGGTCCTCCGATCGTTGTCAGAAGTAAGTTGGCCGCAGTGTTATCACTCA
TGGTTATGGCAGCACTGCATAATTCTCTTACTGTCATGCCATCCGTAAGATGCTTTTCTGTGACTGGTGA
GTACTCAACCAAGTCATTCTGAGAATAGTGTATGCGGCGACCGAGTTGCTCTTGCCCGGCGTCAATACGG
GATAATACCGCGCCACATAGCAGAACTTTAAAAGTGCTCATCATTGGAAAACGTTCTTCGGGGCGAAAAC
TCTCAAGGATCTTACCGCTGTTGAGATCCAGTTCGATGTAACCCACTCGTGCACCCAACTGATCTTCAGC
ATCTTTTACTTTCACCAGCGTTTCTGGGTGAGCAAAAACAGGAAGGCAAAATGCCGCAAAAAAGGGAATA
AGGGCGACACGGAAATGTTGAATACTCATACTCTTCCTTTTTCAATATTATTGAAGCATTTATCAGGGTT
ATTGTCTCATGAGCGGATACATATTTGAATGTATTTAGAAAAATAAACAAATAGGGGTTCCGCGCACATT
TCCCCGAAAAGTGCCACCTGACGTC
