Features (pLannotate 1.2.2; 22 found; start..end, strand, type, name):
     28..80      -  misc_feature   bom (fragment): basis of mobility region from pBR322
    235..614     +  enhancer       CMV enhancer: human cytomegalovirus immediate early enhancer
    615..818     +  promoter       CMV promoter: human cytomegalovirus (CMV) immediate early promoter
    814..847     +  LTR            5' LTR (truncated) (fragment): truncated 5' long terminal repeat (LTR) from HIV-1
    863..881     +  promoter       T7 promoter: promoter for bacteriophage T7 RNA polymerase
   1034..1750    +  CDS            EGFP: EGFP is a basic (constitutively fluorescent) green fluorescent protein published in 1996, derived from Aequorea victoria. It is reported to be a rapidly-maturing weak dimer with moderate acid sensitivity.
   1760..1786    +  CDS            3xHA (fragment): three tandem HA epitope tags
   1902..1920    -  promoter       SP6 promoter: promoter for bacteriophage SP6 RNA polymerase
   1946..2170    +  polyA_signal   bGH poly(A) signal: bovine growth hormone polyadenylation signal
   2174..2195    +  promoter       SV40 promoter (fragment): SV40 enhancer and early promoter
   2216..2644    +  rep_origin     f1 ori (sequence partly withheld): f1 bacteriophage origin of replication; arrow indicates direction of (+) strand synthesis
   2658..2987    +  promoter       SV40 promoter: SV40 enhancer and early promoter
   3054..3845    +  CDS            neo: KKA2_KLEPN - Also known as kan, nptII. Experimental evidence at protein level: Swiss-Prot protein existence level 1. Resistance to kanamycin, neomycin, paromomycin, ribostamycin, butirosin and gentamicin B. From Klebsiella pneumoniae.
   3869..4027    +  CDS            ble (fragment): BLE_KLEPN - Experimental evidence at protein level: Swiss-Prot protein existence level 1. Binding protein with a strong affinity to the bleomycin family of antibiotics. Binds to CL990; an antimitotic-antibiotic compound. From Klebsiella pneumoniae.
   4022..4143    +  polyA_signal   SV40 poly(A) signal: SV40 polyadenylation signal
   4216..4232    -  protein_bind   lac operator: The lac repressor binds to the lac operator to inhibit transcription in E. coli. This inhibition can be relieved by adding lactose or isopropyl-β-D-thiogalactopyranoside (IPTG). lac repressor encoded by lacI
   4240..4270    -  promoter       lac promoter: promoter for the E. coli lac operon
   4285..4306    -  protein_bind   CAP binding site: CAP binding activates transcription in the presence of cAMP. E. coli catabolite activator protein
   4319..4411    -  CDS            lacI (fragment): lac repressor; lacI; The lac repressor binds to the lac operator to inhibit transcription in E. coli. This inhibition can be relieved by adding lactose or isopropyl-β-D-thiogalactopyranoside (IPTG).
   4594..5182    -  rep_origin     ori: high-copy-number ColE1/pMB1/pBR322/pUC origin of replication
   5353..6213    -  CDS            AmpR: β-lactamase; bla; confers resistance to ampicillin, carbenicillin, and related antibiotics
   6214..6318    -  promoter       AmpR promoter: bla
>Addgene plasmid #108404 | pcDNA3-hPC1_MTS_L4139P-eGFP-3HA | addgene full sequence | sequence record 208090 | Addgene NGS Result
GACGGATCGGGAGATCTCCCGATCCCCTATGGTGCACTCTCAGTACAATCTGCTCTGATGCCGCATAGTT
AAGCCAGTATCTGCTCCCTGCTTGTGTGTTGGAGGTCGCTGAGTAGTGCGCGAGCAAAATTTAAGCTACA
ACAAGGCAAGGCTTGACCGACAATTGCATGAAGAATCTGCTTAGGGTTAGGCGTTTTGCGCTGCTTCGCG
ATGTACGGGCCAGATATACGCGTTGACATTGATTATTGACTAGTTATTAATAGTAATCAATTACGGGGTC
ATTAGTTCATAGCCCATATATGGAGTTCCGCGTTACATAACTTACGGTAAATGGCCCGCCTGGCTGACCG
CCCAACGACCCCCGCCCATTGACGTCAATAATGACGTATGTTCCCATAGTAACGCCAATAGGGACTTTCC
ATTGACGTCAATGGGTGGAGTATTTACGGTAAACTGCCCACTTGGCAGTACATCAAGTGTATCATATGCC
AAGTACGCCCCCTATTGACGTCAATGACGGTAAATGGCCCGCCTGGCATTATGCCCAGTACATGACCTTA
TGGGACTTTCCTACTTGGCAGTACATCTACGTATTAGTCATCGCTATTACCATGGTGATGCGGTTTTGGC
AGTACATCAATGGGCGTGGATAGCGGTTTGACTCACGGGGATTTCCAAGTCTCCACCCCATTGACGTCAA
TGGGAGTTTGTTTTGGCACCAAAATCAACGGGACTTTCCAAAATGTCGTAACAACTCCGCCCCATTGACG
CAAATGGGCGGTAGGCGTGTACGGTGGGAGGTCTATATAAGCAGAGCTCTCTGGCTAACTAGAGAACCCA
CTGCTTACTGGCTTATCGAAATTAATACGACTCACTATAGGGAGACCCAAGCTTGGTACCGAGCTCGGAT
CCACTAGTAACGGCCGCCAGTGTGCTGGAATTCACCATGGTGGAGTTGTTCCTGCGCAGGCTGCGCCCCT
GGATGGGCCTCAGCAAGGTCAAGGAGTTCCGCCACAAAGTCCGCTTTGAAGGGATGGTGAGCAAGGGCGA
GGAGCTGTTCACCGGGGTGGTGCCCATCCTGGTCGAGCTGGACGGCGACGTAAACGGCCACAAGTTCAGC
GTGTCCGGCGAGGGCGAGGGCGATGCCACCTACGGCAAGCTGACCCTGAAGTTCATCTGCACCACCGGCA
AGCTGCCCGTGCCCTGGCCCACCCTCGTGACCACCCTGACCTACGGCGTGCAGTGCTTCAGCCGCTACCC
CGACCACATGAAGCAGCACGACTTCTTCAAGTCCGCCATGCCCGAAGGCTACGTCCAGGAGCGCACCATC
TTCTTCAAGGACGACGGCAACTACAAGACCCGCGCCGAGGTGAAGTTCGAGGGCGACACCCTGGTGAACC
GCATCGAGCTGAAGGGCATCGACTTCAAGGAGGACGGCAACATCCTGGGGCACAAGCTGGAGTACAACTA
CAACAGCCACAACGTCTATATCATGGCCGACAAGCAGAAGAACGGCATCAAGGTGAACTTCAAGATCCGC
CACAACATCGAGGACGGCAGCGTGCAGCTCGCCGACCACTACCAGCAGAACACCCCCATCGGCGACGGCC
CCGTGCTGCTGCCCGACAACCACTACCTGAGCACCCAGTCCGCCCTGAGCAAAGACCCCAACGAGAAGCG
CGATCACATGGTCCTGCTGGAGTTCGTGACCGCCGCCGGGATCACTCTCGGCATGGACGAGCTGTACAAG
ATCGATATGTACCCATACGATGTTCCAGATTACGCTGGCTATCCCTATGACGTCCCGGACTATGCAGGAT
ATCCATATGACGTTCCAGATTACGCTTAAGAATTCTGCAGATATCCATCACACTGGCGGCCGCTCGACTA
GAGGGCCCTATTCTATAGTGTCACCTAAATGCTAGAGCTCGCTGATCAGCCTCGACTGTGCCTTCTAGTT
GCCAGCCATCTGTTGTTTGCCCCTCCCCCGTGCCTTCCTTGACCCTGGAAGGTGCCACTCCCACTGTCCT
TTCCTAATAAAATGAGGAAATTGCATCGCATTGTCTGAGTAGGTGTCATTCTATTCTGGGGGGTGGGGTG
GGGCAGGACAGCAAGGGGGAGGATTGGGAAGACAATAGCAGGCATGCTGGGGATGCGGTGGGCTCTATGG
CTTCTGAGGCGGAAAGAACCAGCTGGGGCTCTAGGGGGTATCCCC
[124 nt withheld, positions 2216-2339]
C
[91 nt withheld, positions 2341-2431]
A
[49 nt withheld, positions 2433-2481]
CCTTTGACGTTGGAGTCCACGTTCTTT
[37 nt withheld, positions 2509-2545]
ACCCTATCTCGGTCTATTCTTTTGATTTATAAGGGATTTTGCCGATTTCGGCCTATTGGTTAAAAAATGA
GCTGATTTAACAAAAATTTAACGCGAATTAATTCTGTGGAATGTGTGTCAGTTAGGGTGTGGAAAGTCCC
CAGGCTCCCCAGCAGGCAGAAGTATGCAAAGCATGCATCTCAATTAGTCAGCAACCAGGTGTGGAAAGTC
CCCAGGCTCCCCAGCAGGCAGAAGTATGCAAAGCATGCATCTCAATTAGTCAGCAACCATAGTCCCGCCC
CTAACTCCGCCCATCCCGCCCCTAACTCCGCCCAGTTCCGCCCATTCTCCGCCCCATGGCTGACTAATTT
TTTTTATTTATGCAGAGGCCGAGGCCGCCTCTGCCTCTGAGCTATTCCAGAAGTAGTGAGGAGGCTTTTT
TGGAGGCCTAGGCTTTTGCAAAAAGCTCCCGGGAGCTTGTATATCCATTTTCGGATCTGATCAAGAGACA
GGATGAGGATCGTTTCGCATGATTGAACAAGATGGATTGCACGCAGGTTCTCCGGCCGCTTGGGTGGAGA
GGCTATTCGGCTATGACTGGGCACAACAGACAATCGGCTGCTCTGATGCCGCCGTGTTCCGGCTGTCAGC
GCAGGGGCGCCCGGTTCTTTTTGTCAAGACCGACCTGTCCGGTGCCCTGAATGAACTGCAGGACGAGGCA
GCGCGGCTATCGTGGCTGGCCACGACGGGCGTTCCTTGCGCAGCTGTGCTCGACGTTGTCACTGAAGCGG
GAAGGGACTGGCTGCTATTGGGCGAAGTGCCGGGGCAGGATCTCCTGTCATCTCACCTTGCTCCTGCCGA
GAAAGTATCCATCATGGCTGATGCAATGCGGCGGCTGCATACGCTTGATCCGGCTACCTGCCCATTCGAC
CACCAAGCGAAACATCGCATCGAGCGAGCACGTACTCGGATGGAAGCCGGTCTTGTCGATCAGGATGATC
TGGACGAAGAGCATCAGGGGCTCGCGCCAGCCGAACTGTTCGCCAGGCTCAAGGCGCGCATGCCCGACGG
CGAGGATCTCGTCGTGACCCATGGCGATGCCTGCTTGCCGAATATCATGGTGGAAAATGGCCGCTTTTCT
GGATTCATCGACTGTGGCCGGCTGGGTGTGGCGGACCGCTATCAGGACATAGCGTTGGCTACCCGTGATA
TTGCTGAAGAGCTTGGCGGCGAATGGGCTGACCGCTTCCTCGTGCTTTACGGTATCGCCGCTCCCGATTC
GCAGCGCATCGCCTTCTATCGCCTTCTTGACGAGTTCTTCTGAGCGGGACTCTGGGGTTCGAAATGACCG
ACCAAGCGACGCCCAACCTGCCATCACGAGATTTCGATTCCACCGCCGCCTTCTATGAAAGGTTGGGCTT
CGGAATCGTTTTCCGGGACGCCGGCTGGATGATCCTCCAGCGCGGGGATCTCATGCTGGAGTTCTTCGCC
CACCCCAACTTGTTTATTGCAGCTTATAATGGTTACAAATAAAGCAATAGCATCACAAATTTCACAAATA
AAGCATTTTTTTCACTGCATTCTAGTTGTGGTTTGTCCAAACTCATCAATGTATCTTATCATGTCTGTAT
ACCGTCGACCTCTAGCTAGAGCTTGGCGTAATCATGGTCATAGCTGTTTCCTGTGTGAAATTGTTATCCG
CTCACAATTCCACACAACATACGAGCCGGAAGCATAAAGTGTAAAGCCTGGGGTGCCTAATGAGTGAGCT
AACTCACATTAATTGCGTTGCGCTCACTGCCCGCTTTCCAGTCGGGAAACCTGTCGTGCCAGCTGCATTA
ATGAATCGGCCAACGCGCGGGGAGAGGCGGTTTGCGTATTGGGCGCTCTTCCGCTTCCTCGCTCACTGAC
TCGCTGCGCTCGGTCGTTCGGCTGCGGCGAGCGGTATCAGCTCACTCAAAGGCGGTAATACGGTTATCCA
CAGAATCAGGGGATAACGCAGGAAAGAACATGTGAGCAAAAGGCCAGCAAAAGGCCAGGAACCGTAAAAA
GGCCGCGTTGCTGGCGTTTTTCCATAGGCTCCGCCCCCCTGACGAGCATCACAAAAATCGACGCTCAAGT
CAGAGGTGGCGAAACCCGACAGGACTATAAAGATACCAGGCGTTTCCCCCTGGAAGCTCCCTCGTGCGCT
CTCCTGTTCCGACCCTGCCGCTTACCGGATACCTGTCCGCCTTTCTCCCTTCGGGAAGCGTGGCGCTTTC
TCATAGCTCACGCTGTAGGTATCTCAGTTCGGTGTAGGTCGTTCGCTCCAAGCTGGGCTGTGTGCACGAA
CCCCCCGTTCAGCCCGACCGCTGCGCCTTATCCGGTAACTATCGTCTTGAGTCCAACCCGGTAAGACACG
ACTTATCGCCACTGGCAGCAGCCACTGGTAACAGGATTAGCAGAGCGAGGTATGTAGGCGGTGCTACAGA
GTTCTTGAAGTGGTGGCCTAACTACGGCTACACTAGAAGAACAGTATTTGGTATCTGCGCTCTGCTGAAG
CCAGTTACCTTCGGAAAAAGAGTTGGTAGCTCTTGATCCGGCAAACAAACCACCGCTGGTAGCGGTGGTT
TTTTTGTTTGCAAGCAGCAGATTACGCGCAGAAAAAAAGGATCTCAAGAAGATCCTTTGATCTTTTCTAC
GGGGTCTGACGCTCAGTGGAACGAAAACTCACGTTAAGGGATTTTGGTCATGAGATTATCAAAAAGGATC
TTCACCTAGATCCTTTTAAATTAAAAATGAAGTTTTAAATCAATCTAAAGTATATATGAGTAAACTTGGT
CTGACAGTTACCAATGCTTAATCAGTGAGGCACCTATCTCAGCGATCTGTCTATTTCGTTCATCCATAGT
TGCCTGACTCCCCGTCGTGTAGATAACTACGATACGGGAGGGCTTACCATCTGGCCCCAGTGCTGCAATG
ATACCGCGAGACCCACGCTCACCGGCTCCAGATTTATCAGCAATAAACCAGCCAGCCGGAAGGGCCGAGC
GCAGAAGTGGTCCTGCAACTTTATCCGCCTCCATCCAGTCTATTAATTGTTGCCGGGAAGCTAGAGTAAG
TAGTTCGCCAGTTAATAGTTTGCGCAACGTTGTTGCCATTGCTACAGGCATCGTGGTGTCACGCTCGTCG
TTTGGTATGGCTTCATTCAGCTCCGGTTCCCAACGATCAAGGCGAGTTACATGATCCCCCATGTTGTGCA
AAAAAGCGGTTAGCTCCTTCGGTCCTCCGATCGTTGTCAGAAGTAAGTTGGCCGCAGTGTTATCACTCAT
GGTTATGGCAGCACTGCATAATTCTCTTACTGTCATGCCATCCGTAAGATGCTTTTCTGTGACTGGTGAG
TACTCAACCAAGTCATTCTGAGAATAGTGTATGCGGCGACCGAGTTGCTCTTGCCCGGCGTCAATACGGG
ATAATACCGCGCCACATAGCAGAACTTTAAAAGTGCTCATCATTGGAAAACGTTCTTCGGGGCGAAAACT
CTCAAGGATCTTACCGCTGTTGAGATCCAGTTCGATGTAACCCACTCGTGCACCCAACTGATCTTCAGCA
TCTTTTACTTTCACCAGCGTTTCTGGGTGAGCAAAAACAGGAAGGCAAAATGCCGCAAAAAAGGGAATAA
GGGCGACACGGAAATGTTGAATACTCATACTCTTCCTTTTTCAATATTATTGAAGCATTTATCAGGGTTA
TTGTCTCATGAGCGGATACATATTTGAATGTATTTAGAAAAATAAACAAATAGGGGTTCCGCGCACATTT
CCCCGAAAAGTGCCACCTGACGTC
